Addgene plasmid #24505: pRBUBR1empty
Purpose: (Empty Backbone)
Depositing lab: Alexander Varshavsky. Depositing organization: California Institute of Technology. Publication: Substrate-binding sites of UBR1, the ubiquitin ligase of the N-end rule pathway. Xia Z, Webster A, Du F, Piatkov K, Ghislain M, Varshavsky A. J Biol Chem. 2008 Aug 29. 283(35):24011-28. 10.1074/jbc.M802583200 PubMed 18566452.
Backbone
  Vector backbone: pRBUBR1
  Backbone size (bp): 5000
  Vector type: Yeast Expression
  Selectable markers: LEU2
Growth in bacteria
  Bacterial resistance: Ampicillin, 100 μg/mL
  Growth temperature: 37°C
  Growth strain: DH5alpha
  Copy number: High Copy
Gene/Insert
  Gene/Insert name: None
  Cloning method: Restriction Enzyme; 5′ cloning site SphI (unknown if destroyed); 3′ cloning site SphI (unknown if destroyed)
  Sequencing primers: 5′ M13_puc_reverse; 3′ M13_puc_F
Terms and licenses: Academic/Nonprofit Terms; Industry Terms: Not Available to Industry
Depositor comments: Plasmid created by digesting pRBUBR1 with Sph I and ligate the vector backbone together to remove UBR1ha gene. ADH promoter is still present.
How to cite: pRBUBR1empty was a gift from Alexander Varshavsky (Addgene plasmid # 24505 ; http://n2t.net/addgene:24505 ; RRID:Addgene_24505)
