[The description below was written by a language model from this plasmid's Addgene catalogue record.]
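Description:
pRBUBR1empty is an empty yeast expression backbone derived from pRBUBR1, a plasmid that carried an HA-tagged UBR1 gene (UBR1ha) encoding the ubiquitin ligase of the N-end rule pathway. It was made by cutting pRBUBR1 with SphI and religating the vector backbone on itself, which removes the UBR1ha coding region. According to the depositor's notes the ADH promoter remains in place, so the plasmid retains the expression promoter but has no open reading frame placed under it. The recorded backbone size is about 5 kb. Whether the SphI site was preserved after religation is listed as unknown.

The plasmid is a shuttle vector. In E. coli it is propagated as a high-copy plasmid under ampicillin selection, and in yeast it is selected through the LEU2 auxotrophic marker, which allows growth of leu2 strains in medium lacking leucine. The record does not state the type of yeast replication origin (for example 2μ or CEN/ARS), nor the bacterial origin, and no feature table is available to confirm other elements. The listed sequencing primers are standard M13/pUC forward and reverse primers, which suggests a pUC-style region flanking the cloning area.

Given its origin in work on the substrate-binding sites of UBR1, the most natural use is as a matched vector-only control alongside pRBUBR1 and its derivatives in yeast experiments. It could also serve as a recipient backbone for placing other inserts downstream of the ADH promoter. The record itself describes it only as an empty backbone.
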