>Addgene plasmid #24505 | pRBUBR1empty | addgene partial sequence | sequence record 30259 | 24505 with M13pUC-rev
TACGCCAGCTTGCATGCGCCTATTATTACTTCAATAGATGGCAAATGGAAAAAGGGTAGTGAAACTTCGA
TATGATGATGGCTATCAAGTCTAGGGCTACAGTATTAGTTCGTTATGTACCACCATCAATGAGGCAGTGT
AATTGGTGTAGTCTTGTTTAGCCCATTATGTCTTGTCTGGTATCTGTTCTATTGTATATCTCCCCTCCGC
CACCTACATGTTAGGGAGACCAACGAAGGTATTATAGGAATCCCGATGTATGGGTTTGGTTGCCAGAAAA
GAGGAAGTCCATATTGTACACCCGGAAACAACAAAAGGATATCCGAAATATTCCACGGTTTAGAAAAAAA
TCGGAAAAGAGCGCGGAGGGGTGTTACCCCCCTTCTCTACTAGCATTGGACTTTAATTAATATATGTGCA
TAGGAGAAGTGTAAAGTTCCCTTCCATATTGTAACATAATAAAGTGCACACCCAAATGAATTGAAAGCGT
ACTCAAACAGACAACCATTTCCAGTGTTGTATGTACCTGTCTATTTATACTGGTAGCAACCCTATTGCTG
TTTCCTCTTCAAAGTACTCTAGCGGTTATGCGCGTCTCACCTTCAAGGTCATGGTCGCTCTATTGTTCGC
ACCACCGGCAAACTCGCGTCTCGCAAGTCTTGGCTCATTCTTCTAGTATACTCATGTTGCAAATGCACTC
